Addgene plasmid #224014: AiP12858 - pAAV-AiE0675m-minBG-SYFP2-WPRE3-BGHpA (Alias: CN2858)
Purpose: AiE0675m is an enhancer sequence, designed to drive AAV-mediated transgene expression incortical L2/3_IT neurons
Depositing lab: Allen Institute for Brain Science & Jonathan Ting. Depositing organization: Allen Institute. Publication: A suite of enhancer AAVs and transgenic mouse lines for genetic access to cortical cell types. Ben-Simon Y, Hooper M, Narayan S, Daigle TL, Dwivedi D, Way SW, Oster A, Stafford DA, Mich JK, Taormina MJ, Martinez RA, Opitz-Araya X, Roth JR, Alexander JR, Allen S, Amster A, Arbuckle J, Ayala A, Baker PM, Bakken TE, Barcelli T, Barta S, Bendrick J, Bertagnolli D, Bielstein C, Bishwakarma P, Bowlus J, Boyer G, Brouner K, Casian B, Casper T, Chakka AB, Chakrabarty R, Chance RK, Chavan S, Clark M, Colbert K, Collman F, Daniel S, Departee M, DiValentin P, Donadio N, Dotson N, Egdorf T, Fliss T, Gabitto M, Garcia J, Gary A, Gasperini M, Gloe J, Goldy J, Gore BB, Graybuck L, Greisman N, Haeseleer F, Halterman C, Haradon Z, Hastings SD, Helback O, Ho W, Hockemeyer D, Huang C, Huff S, Hunker A, Johansen N, Jones D, Juneau Z, Kalmbach B, Kannan M, Khem S, Kussick E, Kutsal R, Larsen R, Lee C, Lee AY, Leibly M, Lenz GH, Li S, Liang E, Lusk N, Madigan Z, Malloy J, Malone J, McCue R, Melchor J, Mollenkopf T, Moosman S, Morin E, Newman D, Ng L, Ngo K, Omstead V, Otto S, Oyama A, Pena N, Pham T, Phillips E, Pom CA, Potekhina L, Ransford S, Ray PL, Rette D, Reynoldson C, Rimorin C, Rocha D, Ruiz A, Sanchez REA, Sawyer L, Sedeno-Cortes A, Sevigny JP, Shapovalova N, Shepard N, Shulga L, Sigler AR, Siverts L, Soliman S, Somasundaram S, Staats B, Stewart K, Szelenyi E, Tieu M, Trader C, Tran A, van Velthoven CTJ, Walker M, Wang Y, Weed N, Wirthlin M, Wood T, Wynalda B, Yao Z, Zhou T, Ariza J, Dee N, Reding M, Ronellenfitch K, Mufti S, Sunkin SM, Smith KA, Esposito L, Waters J, Thyagarajan B, Yao S, Lein ES, Zeng H, Levi BP, Ngai J, Ting JT, Tasic B. Cell. 2025 May 16:S0092-8674(25)00513-6. doi: 10.1016/j.cell.2025.05.002. PubMed 40403729.
Backbone
  Vector backbone: pAAV
  Vector type: AAV
Growth in bacteria
  Bacterial resistance: Ampicillin, 100 μg/mL
  Growth temperature: 30°C
  Growth strain: NEB Stable
  Copy number: High Copy
Gene/Insert
  Gene/Insert name: SYFP2
  Species: Synthetic
  Mutation: NA
  Promoter: minBG
  Cloning method: Other
Terms and licenses: Academic/Nonprofit Terms; Industry Terms: Not Available to Industry
Depositor comments: Cloning Method: RE Cloning
How to cite: AiP12858 - pAAV-AiE0675m-minBG-SYFP2-WPRE3-BGHpA (Alias: CN2858) was a gift from Allen Institute for Brain Science & Jonathan Ting (Addgene plasmid # 224014 ; http://n2t.net/addgene:224014 ; RRID:Addgene_224014)
