[The description below was written by a language model from this plasmid's Addgene catalogue record and pLannotate feature annotations shown in this document.]
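Description:
AiP12858 - pAAV-AiE0675m-minBG-SYFP2-WPRE3-BGHpA (alias CN2858) is an AAV transfer plasmid of about 4.5 kb, built on a pAAV backbone and intended for packaging a reporter genome into recombinant adeno-associated virus. Two AAV2 inverted terminal repeats flank the expression cassette and supply the cis signals needed for replication and encapsidation of the intervening DNA. Outside the ITRs, the bacterial backbone carries a high-copy ColE1/pUC-type origin, an ampicillin resistance gene (β-lactamase) with its own promoter, and an M13 phage origin. Short remnants of the pBR322 bom and rop regions are also detected.

The payload is an enhancer-driven fluorescent reporter. According to the catalogue entry, AiE0675m is an enhancer sequence designed to direct AAV-mediated transgene expression to cortical layer 2/3 intratelencephalic (L2/3 IT) neurons. It is paired with the minBG minimal promoter, which provides a core transcription start region so that cell-type specificity comes from the enhancer. Neither element is annotated in the feature table, but both presumably lie in the unannotated stretch between the left ITR and the coding sequence. They drive SYFP2, a rapidly maturing monomeric yellow fluorescent protein derived from Aequorea victoria. Downstream, two adjacent WPRE fragments are consistent with the shortened WPRE3 element named in the construct, which enhances transcript stability and expression while saving packaging capacity, followed by a bovine growth hormone polyadenylation signal.

The construct belongs to a collection of enhancer AAVs developed for genetic access to cortical cell types. It serves to label the targeted neuron population with yellow fluorescence and to assess enhancer specificity.
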