Features (pLannotate 1.2.2; 13 found; start..end, strand, type, name):
      1..141     -  repeat_region  AAV2 ITR: inverted terminal repeat of adeno-associated virus serotype 2 inverted
    488..1204    +  CDS            SYFP2: SYFP2 is a basic (constitutively fluorescent) yellow fluorescent protein published in 2006, derived from Aequorea victoria. It is reported to be a very rapidly-maturing monomer with moderate acid sensitivity.
   1244..1401    +  misc_feature   WPRE (fragment): woodchuck hepatitis virus posttranscriptional regulatory element
   1407..1487    +  misc_feature   WPRE (fragment): woodchuck hepatitis virus posttranscriptional regulatory element
   1504..1615    +  polyA_signal   bGH poly(A) signal: bovine growth hormone polyadenylation signal
   1733..1873    +  repeat_region  AAV2 ITR: inverted terminal repeat of adeno-associated virus serotype 2 inverted
   1878..1929    -  misc_feature   bom (fragment): basis of mobility region from pBR322
   1948..2328    +  rep_origin     M13 ori (sequence partly withheld): M13 bacteriophage origin of replication; arrow indicates direction of (+) strand synthesis
   2404..2453    -  misc_feature   bom (fragment): basis of mobility region from pBR322
   2555..2590    -  CDS            rop (fragment): Rop protein, which maintains plasmids at low copy number; rop
   2685..2789    +  promoter       AmpR promoter: bla
   2790..3650    +  CDS            AmpR: β-lactamase; bla; confers resistance to ampicillin, carbenicillin, and related antibiotics
   3821..4409    +  rep_origin     ori: high-copy-number ColE1/pMB1/pBR322/pUC origin of replication
>Addgene plasmid #224014 | AiP12858 - pAAV-AiE0675m-minBG-SYFP2-WPRE3-BGHpA (Alias: CN2858) | addgene full sequence | sequence record 449779 | Addgene NGS Result
CCTGCAGGCAGCTGCGCGCTCGCTCGCTCACTGAGGCCGCCCGGGCAAAGCCCGGGCGTCGGGCGACCTT
TGGTCGCCCGGCCTCAGTGAGCGAGCGAGCGCGCAGAGAGGGAGTGGCCAACTCCATCACTAGGGGTTCC
TGCGGCCGCACGCGTAAGCAGAGCCCCTTTTGTCAGCCTTCTCTCTTACTGTTGTGGTTGTCATCACAAC
CCCCTCCCTCCAGTAAAATGAAGACACGGATTCTCCTTGGTTACTGGGGGAGGTATCCAGGATACGCCAG
GCCTCCAGCACCAGAATAAGACAGCCAAGGCCTCCAGCCTTGTACACTGAAGCAGCTCCTTTCCTCTCTA
GAACAAAGCTAGCCATTCCTGAATTACCCAGAACGCGTGAGCTCGGGCTGGGCATAAAAGTCAGGGCAGA
GCCATCTATTGCTTACATTTGCTTCTGGGATCCAGATCTTTCGAAGCTAGCGCTACCGGTCGCCACCATG
GTGAGCAAGGGCGAGGAGCTGTTCACCGGGGTGGTGCCCATCCTGGTCGAGCTGGACGGCGACGTAAACG
GCCACAAGTTCAGCGTGTCCGGCGAGGGCGAGGGCGATGCCACCTACGGCAAGCTGACCCTGAAGCTGAT
CTGCACCACCGGCAAGCTGCCCGTGCCCTGGCCCACCCTCGTGACCACCCTGGGCTACGGCGTGCAGTGC
TTCGCCCGCTACCCCGACCACATGAAGCAGCACGACTTCTTCAAGTCCGCCATGCCCGAAGGCTACGTCC
AGGAGCGCACCATCTTCTTCAAGGACGACGGCAACTACAAGACCCGCGCCGAGGTGAAGTTCGAGGGCGA
CACCCTGGTGAACCGCATCGAGCTGAAGGGCATCGACTTCAAGGAGGACGGCAACATCCTGGGGCACAAG
CTGGAGTACAACTACAACAGCCACAACGTCTATATCACCGCCGACAAGCAGAAGAACGGCATCAAGGCCA
ACTTCAAGATCCGCCACAACATCGAGGACGGCGGCGTGCAGCTCGCCGACCACTACCAGCAGAACACCCC
CATCGGCGACGGCCCCGTGCTGCTGCCCGACAACCACTACCTGAGCTACCAGTCCAAGCTGAGCAAAGAC
CCCAACGAGAAGCGCGATCACATGGTCCTGCTGGAGTTCGTGACCGCCGCCGGGATCACTCTCGGCATGG
ACGAGCTGTACAAGTAAGTCGACGGCGCGCCGCGGCCGCGAATTCGATATCATAATCAACCTCTGGATTA
CAAAATTTGTGAAAGATTGACTGGTATTCTTAACTATGTTGCTCCTTTTACGCTATGTGGATACGCTGCT
TTAATGCCTTTGTATCATGCTATTGCTTCCCGTATGGCTTTCATTTTCTCCTCCTTGTATAAATCCTGGT
TAGTTCTTGCCACGGCGGAACTCATCGCCGCCTGCCTTGCCCGCTGCTGGACAGGGGCTCGGCTGTTGGG
CACTGACAATTCCGTGGCTCGAGAGATCTTCGACTGTGCCTTCTAGTTGCCAGCCATCTGTTGTTTGCCC
CTCCCCCGTGCCTTCCTTGACCCTGGAAGGTGCCACTCCCACTGTCCTTTCCTAATAAAATGAGGAAATT
GCATCGCATTGTCTGAGTAGGTGTCATTCTATTCTGGGGGGTGGGGTGGGGCAGGACAGCAAGGGGGAGG
ATTGGGAAGACAATAGCAGGCATGAGATCTCACGTGCGGACCGAGCGGCCGCAGGAACCCCTAGTGATGG
AGTTGGCCACTCCCTCTCTGCGCGCTCGCTCGCTCACTGAGGCCGGGCGACCAAAGGTCGCCCGACGCCC
GGGCTTTGCCCGGGCGGCCTCAGTGAGCGAGCGAGCGCGCAGCTGCCTGCAGGGGCGCCTGATGCGGTAT
TTTCTCCTTACGCATCTGTGCGGTATTTCACACCGCATA
[142 nt withheld, positions 1930-2071]
C
[141 nt withheld, positions 2073-2213]
CCTTTGACGTTGGAGTCCACGTTCTTT
[37 nt withheld, positions 2241-2277]
ACCCTATCTCGGGCTATTCTTTTGATTTATAAGGGATTTTGCCGATTTCGGCCTATTGGTTAAAAAATGA
GCTGATTTAACAAAAATTTAACGCGAATTTTAACAAAATATTAACGTTTACAATTTTATGGTGCACTCTC
AGTACAATCTGCTCTGATGCCGCATAGTTAAGCCAGCCCCGACACCCGCCAACACCCGCTGACGCGCCCT
GACGGGCTTGTCTGCTCCCGGCATCCGCTTACAGACAAGCTGTGACCGTCTCCGGGAGCTGCATGTGTCA
GAGGTTTTCACCGTCATCACCGAAACGCGCGAGACGAAAGGGCCTCGTGATACGCCTATTTTTATAGGTT
AATGTCATGATAATAATGGTTTCTTAGACGTCAGGTGGCACTTTTCGGGGAAATGTGCGCGGAACCCCTA
TTTGTTTATTTTTCTAAATACATTCAAATATGTATCCGCTCATGAGACAATAACCCTGATAAATGCTTCA
ATAATATTGAAAAAGGAAGAGTATGAGTATTCAACATTTCCGTGTCGCCCTTATTCCCTTTTTTGCGGCA
TTTTGCCTTCCTGTTTTTGCTCACCCAGAAACGCTGGTGAAAGTAAAAGATGCTGAAGATCAGTTGGGTG
CACGAGTGGGTTACATCGAACTGGATCTCAACAGCGGTAAGATCCTTGAGAGTTTTCGCCCCGAAGAACG
TTTTCCAATGATGAGCACTTTTAAAGTTCTGCTATGTGGCGCGGTATTATCCCGTATTGACGCCGGGCAA
GAGCAACTCGGTCGCCGCATACACTATTCTCAGAATGACTTGGTTGAGTACTCACCAGTCACAGAAAAGC
ATCTTACGGATGGCATGACAGTAAGAGAATTATGCAGTGCTGCCATAACCATGAGTGATAACACTGCGGC
CAACTTACTTCTGACAACGATCGGAGGACCGAAGGAGCTAACCGCTTTTTTGCACAACATGGGGGATCAT
GTAACTCGCCTTGATCGTTGGGAACCGGAGCTGAATGAAGCCATACCAAACGACGAGCGTGACACCACGA
TGCCTGTAGCAATGGCAACAACGTTGCGCAAACTATTAACTGGCGAACTACTTACTCTAGCTTCCCGGCA
ACAATTAATAGACTGGATGGAGGCGGATAAAGTTGCAGGACCACTTCTGCGCTCGGCCCTTCCGGCTGGC
TGGTTTATTGCTGATAAATCTGGAGCCGGTGAGCGTGGGTCTCGCGGTATCATTGCAGCACTGGGGCCAG
ATGGTAAGCCCTCCCGTATCGTAGTTATCTACACGACGGGGAGTCAGGCAACTATGGATGAACGAAATAG
ACAGATCGCTGAGATAGGTGCCTCACTGATTAAGCATTGGTAACTGTCAGACCAAGTTTACTCATATATA
CTTTAGATTGATTTAAAACTTCATTTTTAATTTAAAAGGATCTAGGTGAAGATCCTTTTTGATAATCTCA
TGACCAAAATCCCTTAACGTGAGTTTTCGTTCCACTGAGCGTCAGACCCCGTAGAAAAGATCAAAGGATC
TTCTTGAGATCCTTTTTTTCTGCGCGTAATCTGCTGCTTGCAAACAAAAAAACCACCGCTACCAGCGGTG
GTTTGTTTGCCGGATCAAGAGCTACCAACTCTTTTTCCGAAGGTAACTGGCTTCAGCAGAGCGCAGATAC
CAAATACTGTCCTTCTAGTGTAGCCGTAGTTAGGCCACCACTTCAAGAACTCTGTAGCACCGCCTACATA
CCTCGCTCTGCTAATCCTGTTACCAGTGGCTGCTGCCAGTGGCGATAAGTCGTGTCTTACCGGGTTGGAC
TCAAGACGATAGTTACCGGATAAGGCGCAGCGGTCGGGCTGAACGGGGGGTTCGTGCACACAGCCCAGCT
TGGAGCGAACGACCTACACCGAACTGAGATACCTACAGCGTGAGCTATGAGAAAGCGCCACGCTTCCCGA
AGGGAGAAAGGCGGACAGGTATCCGGTAAGCGGCAGGGTCGGAACAGGAGAGCGCACGAGGGAGCTTCCA
GGGGGAAACGCCTGGTATCTTTATAGTCCTGTCGGGTTTCGCCACCTCTGACTTGAGCGTCGATTTTTGT
GATGCTCGTCAGGGGGGCGGAGCCTATGGAAAAACGCCAGCAACGCGGCCTTTTTACGGTTCCTGGCCTT
TTGCTGGCCTTTTGCTCACATGT
